>Addgene plasmid #11639 | pGEX4T moesin 307-577 | addgene partial sequence | sequence record 18372 | 11639 with pGEX5'
AAATCGGATCTGGTTCCGCGTGGATCCCCGGAATTCATGAAGGCACAGGCCCGGGAGGAGAAGCACCAGA
AGCAGATGGAGCGTGCTATGCTGGAAAATGAGAAGAAGAAGCGTGAAATGGCAGAGAAGGAGAAAGAGAA
GATTGAACGGGAGAAGGAGGAGCTGATGGAGAGGCTGAAGCAGATCGAGGAACAGACTAAGAAGGCTCAG
CAAGAACTGGAAGAACAGACCCGTAGGGCTCTGGAACTTGAGCAGGAACGGAAGCGTGCCCAGAGCGAGG
CTGAAAAGCTGGCCAAGGAGCGTCAAGAAGCTGAAGAGGCCAAGGAGGCCTTGCTGCAGGCCTCCCGGGA
CCAGAAAAAGACTCAGGAACAGCTGGCCTTGGAAATGGCAGAGCTGACAGCTCGAATCTCCCAGCTGGAG
ATGGCCCGACAGAAGAAGGAGAGTGAGGCTGTGGAGTGGCAGCAGAAGGCCCAGATGGTACAGGAAGACT
TGGAGAAGACCCGTGCTGAGCTGAAGACTGCCATGAGTACACCTCATGTGGCAGAGCCTGCTGAGAATGA
GCAGGATGAGCAGGATGAGAATGGGGCAGAGGCTAGTGCTGACCTACGGGCTGATGCTATGGCCAAGGAC
CGCAGTGAGGAGGAACGTACCACTGAGGCAGAGAAGAATGAGCGTGTGCAGAAGCACCTGAAGGCCCTCA
CTTCGGAGCTGGCCAAT
