[The description below was written by a language model from this plasmid's Addgene catalogue record.]
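Description:
pGEX4T moesin 307-577 is a bacterial expression plasmid built on the commercial pGEX4T1 backbone (about 4.97 kb without insert), designed to produce a fragment of human moesin as a glutathione S-transferase fusion protein in E. coli. It is maintained as a high-copy plasmid under ampicillin selection. No feature table accompanies the record, so the promoter and origin are not explicitly listed. pGEX-4T vectors in general drive expression from the IPTG-inducible tac promoter, carry the lacI repressor gene, and place a thrombin cleavage site between GST and the cloning site, which would allow the tag to be removed after purification.

The insert is an 813 bp segment of the human MSN gene encoding residues 307 to 577, the carboxy-terminal half of moesin, cloned between EcoRI and NotI sites that both remain intact. GST is supplied by the backbone at the N terminus of the fusion, so the protein can be captured on glutathione resin for affinity purification or used immobilised as bait. Moesin belongs to the ERM (ezrin, radixin, moesin) family of membrane–cytoskeleton linker proteins. These proteins are related to merlin, and their amino- and carboxy-terminal halves can associate with one another. The associated publication examines interdomain interactions of merlin isoforms and their effect on binding to NHE-RF, which suggests this construct was used as a source of the isolated moesin C-terminal domain for in vitro binding or pull-down assays of this kind, although the record does not spell out its specific use.
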