Addgene plasmid #11639: pGEX4T moesin 307-577
Depositing lab: Vijaya Ramesh. Depositing organization: Massachusetts General Hospital. Publication: Interdomain interaction of merlin isoforms and its influence on intermolecular binding to NHE-RF. Gonzalez-Agosti C, Wiederhold T, Herndon ME, Gusella J, Ramesh V. J Biol Chem. 1999 Nov 26. 274(48):34438-42. 10.1074/jbc.274.48.34438 PubMed 10567424.
Backbone
  Vector backbone: pGEX4T1
  Backbone manufacturer: Amersham
  Backbone size w/o insert (bp): 4970
  Vector type: Bacterial Expression
Growth in bacteria
  Bacterial resistance: Ampicillin, 100 μg/mL
  Growth temperature: 37°C
  Growth strain: DH5alpha
  Copy number: High Copy
Gene/Insert
  Gene/Insert name: moesin
  Species: H. sapiens (human)
  Insert size (bp): 813
  Mutation: Carboxy-terminal half of moesin.
  Entrez Gene: MSN (a.k.a. HEL70, IMD50)
  Tag / fusion protein: GST (N terminal on backbone)
  Cloning method: Restriction Enzyme; 5′ cloning site EcoRI (not destroyed); 3′ cloning site NotI (not destroyed)
  Sequencing primers: 5′ pGEX5'
Terms and licenses: Academic/Nonprofit Terms; Industry Terms: Not Available to Industry
How to cite: pGEX4T moesin 307-577 was a gift from Vijaya Ramesh (Addgene plasmid # 11639 ; http://n2t.net/addgene:11639 ; RRID:Addgene_11639)
